>Addgene plasmid #42037 | pmyc-GFP-TNRC6A-del.GW-I-NES-mut | depositor full sequence | sequence record 56798 | pmyc-GFP-TNRC6A-del.GW-I-NES-mut sequence 11011 bps
GACGGATCGGGAGATCTCCCGATCCCCTATGGTGCACTCTCAGTACAATCTGCTCTGATGCCGCATAGTT
AAGCCAGTATCTGCTCCCTGCTTGTGTGTTGGAGGTCGCTGAGTAGTGCGCGAGCAAAATTTAAGCTACA
ACAAGGCAAGGCTTGACCGACAATTGCATGAAGAATCTGCTTAGGGTTAGGCGTTTTGCGCTGCTTCGCG
ATGTACGGGCCAGATATACGCGTTGACATTGATTATTGACTAGTTATTAATAGTAATCAATTACGGGGTC
ATTAGTTCATAGCCCATATATGGAGTTCCGCGTTACATAACTTACGGTAAATGGCCCGCCTGGCTGACCG
CCCAACGACCCCCGCCCATTGACGTCAATAATGACGTATGTTCCCATAGTAACGCCAATAGGGACTTTCC
ATTGACGTCAATGGGTGGAGTATTTACGGTAAACTGCCCACTTGGCAGTACATCAAGTGTATCATATGCC
AAGTACGCCCCCTATTGACGTCAATGACGGTAAATGGCCCGCCTGGCATTATGCCCAGTACATGACCTTA
TGGGACTTTCCTACTTGGCAGTACATCTACGTATTAGTCATCGCTATTACCATGGTGATGCGGTTTTGGC
AGTACATCAATGGGCGTGGATAGCGGTTTGACTCACGGGGATTTCCAAGTCTCCACCCCATTGACGTCAA
TGGGAGTTTGTTTTGGCACCAAAATCAACGGGACTTTCCAAAATGTCGTAACAACTCCGCCCCATTGACG
CAAATGGGCGGTAGGCGTGTACGGTGGGAGGTCTATATAAGCAGAGCTCTCTGGCTAACTAGAGAACCCA
CTGCTTACTGGCTTATCGAAATTAATACGACTCACTATAGGGAGACCCAAGCTGGCTAGCCCACCAATGG
AACAAAAACTCATCTCAGAAGAGGATCTGTCCGGCGGCATGGTGAGCAAGGGCGAGGAGCTGTTCACCGG
GGTGGTGCCCATCCTGGTCGAGCTGGACGGCGACGTAAACGGCCACAAGTTCAGCGTGTCCGGCGAGGGC
GAGGGCGATGCCACCTACGGCAAGCTGACCCTGAAGTTCATCTGCACCACCGGCAAGCTGCCCGTGCCCT
GGCCCACCCTCGTGACCACCCTGACCTACGGCGTGCAGTGCTTCAGCCGCTACCCCGACCACATGAAGCA
GCACGACTTCTTCAAGTCCGCCATGCCCGAAGGCTACGTCCAGGAGCGCACCATCTTCTTCAAGGACGAC
GGCAACTACAAGACCCGCGCCGAGGTGAAGTTCGAGGGCGACACCCTGGTGAACCGCATCGAGCTGAAGG
GCATCGACTTCAAGGAGGACGGCAACATCCTGGGGCACAAGCTGGAGTACAACTACAACAGCCACAACGT
CTATATCATGGCCGACAAGCAGAAGAACGGCATCAAGGTGAACTTCAAGATCCGCCACAACATCGAGGAC
GGCAGCGTGCAGCTCGCCGACCACTACCAGCAGAACACCCCCATCGGCGACGGCCCCGTGCTGCTGCCCG
ACAACCACTACCTGAGCACCCAGTCCGCCCTGAGCAAAGACCCCAACGAGAAGCGCGATCACATGGTCCT
GCTGGAGTTCGTGACCGCCGCCGGGATCACTCTCGGCATGGACGAGCTGTACAAGAAGCTTATGGATGCT
GATTCTGCCTCCAGTTCTGAATCAGAGAGAAACATCACTATCATGGCTTCAGGGAACACAGGTGGTGAAA
AAGATGGCCTTCGGAATAGCACTGGACTTGGTTCCCAAAACAAGTTTGTAGTTGGTAGCAGCAGCAATAA
TGTGGGCCATGGAAGTAGTACTGGGCCATGGGGTTTTTCCCATGGAGCCATAATAAGCACATGTCAGGTC
TCTGTGGATGCTCCTGAAAGCAAATCTGAAAGTAGCAACAATAGAATGAATGCTTGGGGCACTGTAAGTT
CTTCATCAAATGGAGGGTTAAATCCAAGCACTTTGAATTCAGCTAGCAACCATGGTGCCTGGCCAGTATT
AGAGAACAATGGACTTGCCCTAAAAGGGCCTGTAGGGAGTGGTAGTTCTGGCATTAATATTCAGTGCAGT
ACTATAGGCCAGATGCCTAACAATCAGAGTATTAACTCTAAAGTGAGTGGTGGTTCTACCCATGGTACCT
GGGGAAGCCTTCAGGAAACTTGTGAATCTGAAGTAAGTGGTACACAGAAGGTTTCATTCAGTGGTCAACC
TCAAAATATTACCACTGAAATGACTGGACCAAATAACACTACTAACTTTATGACCTCTAGTTTACCAAAC
TCCGGTTCAGTGCAGAATAATGAGCTGCCTAGTAGTAACACAGGGGCCTGGCGTGTGAGCACAATGAATC
ATCCTCAGATGCAGGCTCCATCAGGTATGAATGGCACTTCCCTTTCTCACCTTAGCAATGGAGAGTCAAA
AAGTGGAGGCTCTTATGGTACTACATGGGGTGCCTATGGTTCTAATTACTCTGGAGACAAATGTTCAGGC
CCTAATGGCCAAGCTAATGGTGACACTGTGAATGCAACTCTAATGCAGCCTGGCGTAAATGGTCCTATGG
GCACTAACTTTCAAGTTAACACAAACAAAGGAGGTGGTGTGTGGGAATCTGGTGCAGCAAACTCCCAGAG
TACATCATGGGGAAGTGGAAATGGCGCAAATTCTGGAGGAAGTCGAAGAGGATGGGGAACCCCTGCACAA
AACACTGGCACTAATTTACCCAGCGTTGAGTGGAACAAACTGCCTAGCAATCAGCATTCCAATGATAGTG
CAAATGGCAATGGTAAGACGTTTACAAATGGATGGAAATCTACTGAGGAAGAGGATCAGGGTTCTGCCAC
ATCTCAGACAAATGAGCAAAGCAGTGTGTGGGCCAAAACAGGAGGTACAGTGGAGAGCGATGGTAGTACA
GAAAGCACTGGACGCCTTGAGGAAAAAGGAACTGGGGAAAGTCAGAGTAGAGACAGAAGAAAAATTGATC
AGCACACATTACTCCAAAGCATTGTAAACCCCAAACCTGCTCTGAGGTGGGGAGATTCCAAAGGCTCAAA
CTGCCAGGGGGGGTGGGAAGATGATTCTGCTGCTACAGGAATGGTCAAGAGCAATCAGTGGGGGAATTGC
AAAGAGGAGAAGGCTGCATGGAATGACTCGCAAAAGAATAAACAGGGATGGGGTGATGGACAAAAATCAA
GCCAAGGGTGGTCTGTTTCTGCCAGTGATAACTGGGGAGAAACTTCAAGGAATAACCATTGGGGTGAGGC
CAATAAGAAATCCAGCTCAGGAGGTAGTGACAGTGACAGGTCCGTTTCCGGTTGGAACGAACTTGGTAAA
ACTAGTTCTTTCACTTGGGGAAACAACATAAATCCAAATAATTCATCAGGATGGGATGAATCTTCTAAAC
CTACTCCTTCCCAGGGATGGGGAGACCCTCCAAAGTCTAATCAGTCTCTAGGTTGGGGAGATTCGTCAAA
GCCAGTCAGCTCTCCAGACTGGAACAAGCAACAAGACATTGTTGGATCTTGGGGAATCCCACCAGCTACA
GGCAAACCTCCTGGTACAGGCTGGCTGGGGGGACCTATACCAGCCCCAGCAAAAGAAGAAGAACCCACAG
GCTGGGAGGAACCATCCCCAGAATCTATACGTCGCAAAATGGAGATTGATGATGGAACTTCAGCTTGGGG
AGATCCAAGCAAATACAACTACAAAAATGTGAACATGTGGAACAAAAACGTCCCAAATGGCAACAGCCGT
TCAGACCAGCAAGCACAGGTACATCAGCTGCTAACGCCTGCAAGTGCCATCTCAAACAAAGAGGCAAGCA
GTGGCTCTGGCTGGGGTGAGCCCTGGGGGGAGCCTTCTACTCCAGCCACAACTGTGGATAATGGTACTTC
AGCATGGGGTAAGCCCATAGACAGTGGTCCCAGCTGGGGGGAACCCATTGCTGCGGCATCCAGCACATCC
ACGTGGGGCTCCAGCTCTGTTGGTCCACAAGCATTAAGCAAATCTGGGCCAAAATCTATGCAAGATGGCT
GGTGTGGTGATGATATGCCATTGCCTGGAAATCGCCCCACTGGCTGGGAAGAGGAAGAGGATGTGGAGAT
TGGAATGTGGAATAGTAATTCATCTCAAGAGCTTAACTCATCTTTAAATTGGCCACCATATACAAAGAAA
ATGTCATCGAAGGGTCTGAGTGGCAAAAAAAGGAGAAGGGAAAGGGGAATGATGAAAGGTGGAAACAAAC
AAGAAGAAGCGTGGATAAATCCAGCCGTTAAACAGGCTTCAAACGCCAGTGCTTCGAGAGACTCACCAGA
GGAAAATGTACAAAGCAATAAGATGGACCTTTCTGGAGGAATGTTACAAGACAAACGAATGGAGATAGAT
AAACATAGCCTAAATATTGGTGATTACAATCGAACGGTCGGGAAAGGCCCTGGTTCTCGGCCTCAGATTT
CCAAAGAGTCTTCCATGGAGCGCAATCCTTATTTTGATAAGGATGGCATTGTAGCAGATGAATCCCAAAA
CATGCAGTTTATGTCCAGTCAAAGCATGAAGCTTCCCCCTTCAAATAGTGCACTACCTAACCAGGCCCTT
GGCTCCATAGCAGGGCTGGGTATGCAAAACTTGAATTCTGTTAGACAGAATGGCAATCCCAGTATGTTTG
GTGTTGGAAACACAGCAGCACAACCCCGGGGCATGCAGCAGCCTCCAGCACAACCTCTTAGTTCATCTCA
GCCTAATCTCCGTGCTCAAGTGCCTCCTCCATTACTCTCCCCTCAGGTTCCAGTTTCATTGCTGAAGTAT
GCACCAAACAACGGTGGCCTGAATCCACTCTTTGGCCCTCAACAGGTAGCCATGCTGAACCAGCTATCCC
AGCTAAACCAGCTTTCTCAGATCTCCCAGTTACAGCGATTGTTAGCGCAGCAGCAAAGGGCGCAGAGTCA
GAGAAGCGTGCCTTCTGGGAACCGGCCGCAGCAAGACCAGCAGGGTCGACCTCTTAGTGTGCAGCAGCAA
ATGATGCAACAATCTCGTCAACTTGATCCAAACCTGTTGGTGAAGCAGCAGACTCCACCATCTCAGCAGC
AGCCACTCCATCAGCCAGCCATGAAGTCTTTCCTTGACAATGTCATGCCCCACACTACACCTGAGCTGCA
AAAAGGGCCATCACCAATAAATGCTTTCAGCAACTTCCCTATAGGCTTGAACTCAAACTTGAATGTAAAT
ATGGATATGAACAGTATTAAAGAGCCACAGTCAAGACTAAGGAAGTGGACGACAGTGGACAGCATTTCTG
TGAACACATCTTTGGATCAAAACTCCAGCAAACATGGTGCTATTTCAAGTGGTTTCAGGCTGGAAGAGTC
TCCATTTGTTCCCTATGACTTTATGAACAGCAGTACTTCACCAGCCAGTCCTCCAGGTTCAATAGGAGAT
GGCTGGCCACGTGCCAAATCGCCTAACGGCTCTAGCAGTGTTAATTGGCCACCAGAATTTCGTCCTGGTG
AGCCATGGAAAGGTTATCCAAACATTGACCCTGAAACTGACCCTTACGTCACTCCTGGCAGTGTCATAAA
CAATCTTTCAATTAATACTGTGCGGGAAGTTGACCACCTCAGGGACAGGAACAGTGGGTCATCCTCATCC
TTGAACACCACGCTGCCTTCAACTAGTGCCTGGTCATCCATTCGTGCCTCCAACTACAACGTTCCCCTCA
GCAGTACAGCACAAAGCACTTCAGCCAGAAATAGTGATTCCAAATTGACATGGTCTCCTGGTTCAGTTAC
AAACACCTCTCTGGCTCATGAGCTGTGGAAGGTCCCTTTGCCACCTAAAAACATCACTGCTCCGTCCCGC
CCACCTCCGGGACTGACTGGTCAGAAGCCACCCTTGTCTACGTGGGATAATTCTCCCCTTCGTATAGGTG
GAGGATGGGGAAATTCTGACGCCAGATATACCCCAGGTTCCAGCTGGGGTGAGAGCAGCTCAGGGAGAAT
AACAAATTGGCTTGTTCTAAAAAACCTTACACCTCAGATCGATGGCTCAACTCTGCGCACTCTGTGCATG
CAGCACGGCCCGCTGATCACATTCCACCTGAACCTCCCTCACGGAAATGCTCTGGTCCGCTACAGTTCAA
AAGAAGAGGTAGTGAAGGCACAAAAGTCTCTGCACATGTGTGTACTGGGGAACACTACTATTCTTGCTGA
GTTTGCCAGTGAAGAGGAGATCAGTCGTTTCTTTGCACAAAGCCAGTCTCTGACCCCTTCTCCCGGCTGG
CAGTCTCTCGGGTCCAGCCAGAGCCGGCTGGGCTCCCTCGACTGTTCCCACTCATTCTCCAGCCGGACCG
ATCTCAATCACTGGAATGGTGCTGGGCTGTCGGGAACTAACTGTGGAGACCTTCACGGCACTTCACTCTG
GGGGACCCCGCATTATTCCACAAGCCTGTGGGGTCCCCCAAGCAGCAGCGACCCCCGAGGAATTAGCAGC
CCATCTCCCATTAACGCTTTTCTTTCTGTTGACCACCTGGGTGGGGGTGGAGAGTCCATGTAATCTAGAG
GGCCCGTTTAAACCCGCTGATCAGCCTCGACTGTGCCTTCTAGTTGCCAGCCATCTGTTGTTTGCCCCTC
CCCCGTGCCTTCCTTGACCCTGGAAGGTGCCACTCCCACTGTCCTTTCCTAATAAAATGAGGAAATTGCA
TCGCATTGTCTGAGTAGGTGTCATTCTATTCTGGGGGGTGGGGTGGGGCAGGACAGCAAGGGGGAGGATT
GGGAAGACAATAGCAGGCATGCTGGGGATGCGGTGGGCTCTATGGCTTCTGAGGCGGAAAGAACCAGCTG
GGGCTCTAGGGGGTATCCCC
[124 nt withheld, positions 6881-7004]
C
[91 nt withheld, positions 7006-7096]
A
[49 nt withheld, positions 7098-7146]
CCTTTGACGTTGGAGTCCACGTTCTTT
[37 nt withheld, positions 7174-7210]
ACCCTATCTCGGTCTATTCTTTTGATTTATAAGGGATTTTGCCGATTTCGGCCTATTGGTTAAAAAATGA
GCTGATTTAACAAAAATTTAACGCGAATTAATTCTGTGGAATGTGTGTCAGTTAGGGTGTGGAAAGTCCC
CAGGCTCCCCAGCAGGCAGAAGTATGCAAAGCATGCATCTCAATTAGTCAGCAACCAGGTGTGGAAAGTC
CCCAGGCTCCCCAGCAGGCAGAAGTATGCAAAGCATGCATCTCAATTAGTCAGCAACCATAGTCCCGCCC
CTAACTCCGCCCATCCCGCCCCTAACTCCGCCCAGTTCCGCCCATTCTCCGCCCCATGGCTGACTAATTT
TTTTTATTTATGCAGAGGCCGAGGCCGCCTCTGCCTCTGAGCTATTCCAGAAGTAGTGAGGAGGCTTTTT
TGGAGGCCTAGGCTTTTGCAAAAAGCTCCCGGGAGCTTGTATATCCATTTTCGGATCTGATCAAGAGACA
GGATGAGGATCGTTTCGCATGATTGAACAAGATGGATTGCACGCAGGTTCTCCGGCCGCTTGGGTGGAGA
GGCTATTCGGCTATGACTGGGCACAACAGACAATCGGCTGCTCTGATGCCGCCGTGTTCCGGCTGTCAGC
GCAGGGGCGCCCGGTTCTTTTTGTCAAGACCGACCTGTCCGGTGCCCTGAATGAACTGCAGGACGAGGCA
GCGCGGCTATCGTGGCTGGCCACGACGGGCGTTCCTTGCGCAGCTGTGCTCGACGTTGTCACTGAAGCGG
GAAGGGACTGGCTGCTATTGGGCGAAGTGCCGGGGCAGGATCTCCTGTCATCTCACCTTGCTCCTGCCGA
GAAAGTATCCATCATGGCTGATGCAATGCGGCGGCTGCATACGCTTGATCCGGCTACCTGCCCATTCGAC
CACCAAGCGAAACATCGCATCGAGCGAGCACGTACTCGGATGGAAGCCGGTCTTGTCGATCAGGATGATC
TGGACGAAGAGCATCAGGGGCTCGCGCCAGCCGAACTGTTCGCCAGGCTCAAGGCGCGCATGCCCGACGG
CGAGGATCTCGTCGTGACCCATGGCGATGCCTGCTTGCCGAATATCATGGTGGAAAATGGCCGCTTTTCT
GGATTCATCGACTGTGGCCGGCTGGGTGTGGCGGACCGCTATCAGGACATAGCGTTGGCTACCCGTGATA
TTGCTGAAGAGCTTGGCGGCGAATGGGCTGACCGCTTCCTCGTGCTTTACGGTATCGCCGCTCCCGATTC
GCAGCGCATCGCCTTCTATCGCCTTCTTGACGAGTTCTTCTGAGCGGGACTCTGGGGTTCGAAATGACCG
ACCAAGCGACGCCCAACCTGCCATCACGAGATTTCGATTCCACCGCCGCCTTCTATGAAAGGTTGGGCTT
CGGAATCGTTTTCCGGGACGCCGGCTGGATGATCCTCCAGCGCGGGGATCTCATGCTGGAGTTCTTCGCC
CACCCCAACTTGTTTATTGCAGCTTATAATGGTTACAAATAAAGCAATAGCATCACAAATTTCACAAATA
AAGCATTTTTTTCACTGCATTCTAGTTGTGGTTTGTCCAAACTCATCAATGTATCTTATCATGTCTGTAT
ACCGTCGACCTCTAGCTAGAGCTTGGCGTAATCATGGTCATAGCTGTTTCCTGTGTGAAATTGTTATCCG
CTCACAATTCCACACAACATACGAGCCGGAAGCATAAAGTGTAAAGCCTGGGGTGCCTAATGAGTGAGCT
AACTCACATTAATTGCGTTGCGCTCACTGCCCGCTTTCCAGTCGGGAAACCTGTCGTGCCAGCTGCATTA
ATGAATCGGCCAACGCGCGGGGAGAGGCGGTTTGCGTATTGGGCGCTCTTCCGCTTCCTCGCTCACTGAC
TCGCTGCGCTCGGTCGTTCGGCTGCGGCGAGCGGTATCAGCTCACTCAAAGGCGGTAATACGGTTATCCA
CAGAATCAGGGGATAACGCAGGAAAGAACATGTGAGCAAAAGGCCAGCAAAAGGCCAGGAACCGTAAAAA
GGCCGCGTTGCTGGCGTTTTTCCATAGGCTCCGCCCCCCTGACGAGCATCACAAAAATCGACGCTCAAGT
CAGAGGTGGCGAAACCCGACAGGACTATAAAGATACCAGGCGTTTCCCCCTGGAAGCTCCCTCGTGCGCT
CTCCTGTTCCGACCCTGCCGCTTACCGGATACCTGTCCGCCTTTCTCCCTTCGGGAAGCGTGGCGCTTTC
TCATAGCTCACGCTGTAGGTATCTCAGTTCGGTGTAGGTCGTTCGCTCCAAGCTGGGCTGTGTGCACGAA
CCCCCCGTTCAGCCCGACCGCTGCGCCTTATCCGGTAACTATCGTCTTGAGTCCAACCCGGTAAGACACG
ACTTATCGCCACTGGCAGCAGCCACTGGTAACAGGATTAGCAGAGCGAGGTATGTAGGCGGTGCTACAGA
GTTCTTGAAGTGGTGGCCTAACTACGGCTACACTAGAAGAACAGTATTTGGTATCTGCGCTCTGCTGAAG
CCAGTTACCTTCGGAAAAAGAGTTGGTAGCTCTTGATCCGGCAAACAAACCACCGCTGGTAGCGGTTTTT
TTGTTTGCAAGCAGCAGATTACGCGCAGAAAAAAAGGATCTCAAGAAGATCCTTTGATCTTTTCTACGGG
GTCTGACGCTCAGTGGAACGAAAACTCACGTTAAGGGATTTTGGTCATGAGATTATCAAAAAGGATCTTC
ACCTAGATCCTTTTAAATTAAAAATGAAGTTTTAAATCAATCTAAAGTATATATGAGTAAACTTGGTCTG
ACAGTTACCAATGCTTAATCAGTGAGGCACCTATCTCAGCGATCTGTCTATTTCGTTCATCCATAGTTGC
CTGACTCCCCGTCGTGTAGATAACTACGATACGGGAGGGCTTACCATCTGGCCCCAGTGCTGCAATGATA
CCGCGAGACCCACGCTCACCGGCTCCAGATTTATCAGCAATAAACCAGCCAGCCGGAAGGGCCGAGCGCA
GAAGTGGTCCTGCAACTTTATCCGCCTCCATCCAGTCTATTAATTGTTGCCGGGAAGCTAGAGTAAGTAG
TTCGCCAGTTAATAGTTTGCGCAACGTTGTTGCCATTGCTACAGGCATCGTGGTGTCACGCTCGTCGTTT
GGTATGGCTTCATTCAGCTCCGGTTCCCAACGATCAAGGCGAGTTACATGATCCCCCATGTTGTGCAAAA
AAGCGGTTAGCTCCTTCGGTCCTCCGATCGTTGTCAGAAGTAAGTTGGCCGCAGTGTTATCACTCATGGT
TATGGCAGCACTGCATAATTCTCTTACTGTCATGCCATCCGTAAGATGCTTTTCTGTGACTGGTGAGTAC
TCAACCAAGTCATTCTGAGAATAGTGTATGCGGCGACCGAGTTGCTCTTGCCCGGCGTCAATACGGGATA
ATACCGCGCCACATAGCAGAACTTTAAAAGTGCTCATCATTGGAAAACGTTCTTCGGGGCGAAAACTCTC
AAGGATCTTACCGCTGTTGAGATCCAGTTCGATGTAACCCACTCGTGCACCCAACTGATCTTCAGCATCT
TTTACTTTCACCAGCGTTTCTGGGTGAGCAAAAACAGGAAGGCAAAATGCCGCAAAAAAGGGAATAAGGG
CGACACGGAAATGTTGAATACTCATACTCTTCCTTTTTCAATATTATTGAAGCATTTATCAGGGTTATTG
TCTCATGAGCGGATACATATTTGAATGTATTTAGAAAAATAAACAAATAGGGGTTCCGCGCACATTTCCC
CGAAAAGTGCCACCTGACGTC
Features (pLannotate 1.2.2; 21 found; start..end, strand, type, name):
     28..80      -  misc_feature   bom (fragment): basis of mobility region from pBR322
    235..614     +  enhancer       CMV enhancer: human cytomegalovirus immediate early enhancer
    615..818     +  promoter       CMV promoter: human cytomegalovirus (CMV) immediate early promoter
    814..847     +  LTR            5' LTR (truncated) (fragment): truncated 5' long terminal repeat (LTR) from HIV-1
    863..881     +  promoter       T7 promoter: promoter for bacteriophage T7 RNA polymerase
    949..1665    +  CDS            EGFP: EGFP is a basic (constitutively fluorescent) green fluorescent protein published in 1996, derived from Aequorea victoria. It is reported to be a rapidly-maturing weak dimer with moderate acid sensitivity.
   1654..6570    +  CDS            TNRC6A (fragment): TNR6A_HUMAN - Also known as CAGH26, KIAA1460, TNRC6. Experimental evidence at protein level: Swiss-Prot protein existence level 1. Plays a role in RNA-mediated gene silencing by both micro- RNAs (miRNAs) and short interfering RNAs (siRNAs). Required for miRNA- dependent repression of translation and for siRNA-dependent endonucleolytic cleavage of complementary mRNAs by argonaute family proteins. As a scaffolding protein, associates with argonaute proteins bound to partially complementary mRNAs, and can simultaneously recruit CCR4-NOT and PAN deadenylase complexes. From Homo sapiens (Human).
   6611..6835    +  polyA_signal   bGH poly(A) signal: bovine growth hormone polyadenylation signal
   6839..6860    +  promoter       SV40 promoter (fragment): SV40 enhancer and early promoter
   6881..7309    +  rep_origin     f1 ori (sequence partly withheld): f1 bacteriophage origin of replication; arrow indicates direction of (+) strand synthesis
   7323..7652    +  promoter       SV40 promoter: SV40 enhancer and early promoter
   7719..8510    +  CDS            neo: KKA2_KLEPN - Also known as kan, nptII. Experimental evidence at protein level: Swiss-Prot protein existence level 1. Resistance to kanamycin, neomycin, paromomycin, ribostamycin, butirosin and gentamicin B. From Klebsiella pneumoniae.
   8534..8692    +  CDS            ble (fragment): BLE_KLEPN - Experimental evidence at protein level: Swiss-Prot protein existence level 1. Binding protein with a strong affinity to the bleomycin family of antibiotics. Binds to CL990; an antimitotic-antibiotic compound. From Klebsiella pneumoniae.
   8687..8808    +  polyA_signal   SV40 poly(A) signal: SV40 polyadenylation signal
   8879..8901    -  protein_bind   lac operator (fragment): The lac repressor binds to the lac operator to inhibit transcription in E. coli. This inhibition can be relieved by adding lactose or isopropyl-β-D-thiogalactopyranoside (IPTG). lac repressor encoded by lacI
   8905..8935    -  promoter       lac promoter: promoter for the E. coli lac operon
   8950..8971    -  protein_bind   CAP binding site: CAP binding activates transcription in the presence of cAMP. E. coli catabolite activator protein
   8984..9076    -  CDS            lacI (fragment): lac repressor; lacI; The lac repressor binds to the lac operator to inhibit transcription in E. coli. This inhibition can be relieved by adding lactose or isopropyl-β-D-thiogalactopyranoside (IPTG).
   9259..9844    -  rep_origin     ori: high-copy-number ColE1/pMB1/pBR322/pUC origin of replication
  10015..10875   -  CDS            AmpR: β-lactamase; bla; confers resistance to ampicillin, carbenicillin, and related antibiotics
  10876..10980   -  promoter       AmpR promoter: bla
