[The description below was written by a language model from this plasmid's Addgene catalogue record and pLannotate feature annotations shown in this document.]
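Description:
pmyc-GFP-TNRC6A-del.GW-I-NES-mut is an 11,011 bp mammalian expression plasmid built on a pcDNA3.1 backbone. It is propagated in E. coli from a high-copy ColE1/pUC-type origin under ampicillin selection (β-lactamase driven by its own promoter), and it also carries an f1 phage origin. For selection in mammalian cells, an SV40 enhancer/early promoter drives a neomycin phosphotransferase gene followed by an SV40 polyadenylation signal, allowing G418 selection of stable transfectants.

The payload is a human TNRC6A (GW182) coding sequence cloned between NheI and XbaI sites and fused at its N terminus to a Myc epitope and EGFP. The feature table annotates EGFP immediately upstream of, and contiguous with, the TNRC6A fragment; the short Myc tag is recorded in the catalogue fields but is not separately annotated. Expression is driven by the CMV immediate-early enhancer and promoter and terminated by the bovine growth hormone polyadenylation signal, with a T7 promoter lying between the CMV promoter and the fusion. The insert carries two sets of changes: a deletion of residues 457–532, which the construct name labels as removal of the GW-I region, and four alanine substitutions (F951A, F955A, I958A, F960A), which the name labels as a nuclear export signal (NES) mutation.

TNRC6A is a scaffolding protein that associates with Argonaute proteins in miRNA- and siRNA-mediated gene silencing. The associated publication concerns its role as an Argonaute-navigating protein for silencing in the nucleus. The EGFP fusion suits this mutant to imaging of subcellular localisation, and the Myc tag provides a handle for detection or immunoprecipitation, presumably in comparison with wild-type and other mutant versions.
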