Addgene plasmid #42037: pmyc-GFP-TNRC6A-del.GW-I-NES-mut
Depositing lab: Kumiko Ui-Tei. Depositing organization: The University of Tokyo. Publication: Human TNRC6A is an Argonaute-navigator protein for microRNA-mediated gene silencing in the nucleus. Nishi K, Nishi A, Nagasawa T, Ui-Tei K. RNA. 2013 Jan;19(1):17-35. doi: 10.1261/rna.034769.112. Epub 2012 Nov 13. PubMed 23150874.
Backbone
  Vector backbone: pcDNA3.1
  Backbone size w/o insert (bp): 5338
  Total vector size (bp): 11011
  Vector type: Mammalian Expression
  Selectable markers: Neomycin (select with G418)
Growth in bacteria
  Bacterial resistance: Ampicillin, 100 μg/mL
  Growth temperature: 37°C
  Growth strain: DH5alpha
  Copy number: High Copy
Gene/Insert
  Gene/Insert name: TNRC6A (alt name: GW182)
  Species: H. sapiens (human)
  Mutation: deleted aa457-532, F951A, F955A, I958A, F960A
  GenBank ID: AAK62026.1
  Entrez Gene: TNRC6A (a.k.a. CAGH26, FAME6, GW1, GW182, TNRC6)
  Promoter: CMV
  Tag / fusion protein: Myc (N terminal on insert); EGFP (N terminal on insert)
  Cloning method: Restriction Enzyme; 5′ cloning site NheI (not destroyed); 3′ cloning site XbaI (not destroyed)
  Sequencing primers: 5′ CGCAAATGGGCGGTAGGCGTG
Terms and licenses: Academic/Nonprofit Terms; Industry Terms: Not Available to Industry
How to cite: pmyc-GFP-TNRC6A-del.GW-I-NES-mut was a gift from Kumiko Ui-Tei (Addgene plasmid # 42037 ; http://n2t.net/addgene:42037 ; RRID:Addgene_42037)
