>Addgene plasmid #42037 | pmyc-GFP-TNRC6A-del.GW-I-NES-mut | addgene partial sequence | sequence record 59562 | EGFP-C 5'-CATGGTCCTGCTGGAGTTCGTG-3'
GGACGAGCTGTACAAGTCCGGCGGCAAGCTTATGGATGCTGATTCTGCCTCCAGTTCTGAATCAGAGAGA
AACATCACTATCATGGCTTCAGGGAACACAGGTGGTGAAAAAGATGGCCTTCGGAATAGCACTGGACTTG
GTTCCCAAAACAAGTTTGTAGTTGGTAGCAGCAGCAATAATGTGGGCCATGGAAGTAGTACTGGGCCATG
GGGTTTTTCCCATGGAGCCATAATAAGCACATGTCAGGTCTCTGTGGATGCTCCTGAAAGCAAATCTGAA
AGTAGCAACAATAGAATGAATGCTTGGGGCACTGTAAGTTCTTCATCAAATGGAGGGTTAAATCCAAGCA
CTTTGAATTCAGCTAGCAACCATGGTGCCTGGCCAGTATTAGAGAACAATGGACTTGCCCTAAAAGGGCC
TGTAGGGAGTGGTAGTTCTGGCATTAATATTCAGTGCAGTACTATAGGCCAGATGCCTAACAATCAGAGT
ATTAACTCTAAAGTGAGTGGTGGTTCTACCCATGGTACCTGGGGAAGCCTTCAGGAAACTTGTGAATCTG
AAGTAAGTGGTACACAGAAGGTTTCATTCAGTGGTCAACCTCAAAATATTACCACTGAAATGACTGGACC
AAATAACACTACTAACTTTATGACCTCTAGTTTACCAAACTCCGGTTCAGTGCAGAATAATGAGCTGCCT
AGTAGTAACACAGGGGCCTGGCGTGTGAGCACAATGAATCATCCTCAGATGCAGGCTCCATCAGGTATGA
ATGGCACTTCCCTTTCTCACCTTAGCAATGGAGAGTCAAAAAGTGGAGGCTCTTATGGTACTACATGGGG
TGCCTATGGTTCTAATTACTCTGGAGACAAATGTTCAGGCCCTAATGGCCAAGCTAATGGTGACACTGTG
AATGCAACTCTAATGCAGCCTGGCGTAAATGGTCCTATGGGCACTAACTTTCAAGTTAACACAAACAAAG
GAGGTGGTGTGTGGGAATCTGGTGCA
