>Addgene plasmid #42037 | pmyc-GFP-TNRC6A-del.GW-I-NES-mut | addgene partial sequence | sequence record 60082 | hTNRC6A-F1 5'-atgagcaaagcagtgtgtgg-3'
CGATGGTAGTACAGAAAGCACTGGACGCCTTGAGGAAAAAGGAACTGGGGAAAGTCAGAGTAGAGACAGA
AGAAAAATTGATCAGCACACATTACTCCAAAGCATTGTAAACCCCAAACCTGCTCTGAGGTGGGGAGATT
CCAAAGGCTCAAACTGCCAGGGGGGGTGGGAAGATGATTCTGCTGCTACAGGAATGGTCAAGAGCAATCA
GTGGGGGAATTGCAAAGAGGAGAAGGCTGCATGGAATGACTCGCAAAAGAATAAACAGGGATGGGGTGAT
GGACAAAAATCAAGCCAAGGGTGGTCTGTTTCTGCCAGTGATAACTGGGGAGAAACTTCAAGGAATAACC
ATTGGGGTGAGGCCAATAAGAAATCCAGCTCAGGAGGTAGTGACAGTGACAGGTCCGTTTCCGGTTGGAA
CGAACTTGGTAAAACTAGTTCTTTCACTTGGGGAAACAACATAAATCCAAATAATTCATCAGGATGGGAT
GAATCTTCTAAACCTACTCCTTCCCAGGGATGGGGAGACCCTCCAAAGTCTAATCAGTCTCTAGGTTGGG
GAGATTCGTCAAAGCCAGTCAGCTCTCCAGACTGGAACAAGCAACAAGACATTGTTGGATCTTGGGGAAT
CCCACCAGCTACAGGCAAACCTCCTGGTACAGGCTGGCTGGGGGGACCTATACCAGCCCCAGCAAAAGAA
GAAGAACCCACAGGCTGGGAGGAACCATCCCCAGAATCTATACGTCGCAAAATGGAGATTGATGATGGAA
CTTCAGCTTGGGGAGATCCAAGCAAATACAACTACAAAAATGTGAACATGTGGAACAAAAACGTCCCAAA
TGGCAACAGCCGTTCAGACCAGCAAGCACAGGTACAT
