>Addgene plasmid #42037 | pmyc-GFP-TNRC6A-del.GW-I-NES-mut | addgene partial sequence | sequence record 60083 | hTNRC6A-R1 5'-GGAAATCTGAGGCCGAGAAC-3'
TGTAATCACCAATATTTAGGCTATGTTTATCTATCTCCATTCGTTTGTCTTGTAACATTCCTCCAGAAAG
GTCCATCTTATTGCTTTGTACATTTTCCTCTGGTGAGTCTCTCGAAGCACTGGCGTTTGAAGCCTGTTTA
ACGGCTGGATTTATCCACGCTTCTTCTTGTTTGTTTCCACCTTTCATCATTCCCCTTTCCCTTCTCCTTT
TTTTGCCACTCAGACCCTTCGATGACATTTTCTTTGTATATGGTGGCCAATTTAAAGATGAGTTAAGCTC
TTGAGATGAATTACTATTCCACATTCCAATCTCCACATCCTCTTCCTCTTCCCAGCCAGTGGGGCGATTT
CCAGGCAATGGCATATCATCACCACACCAGCCATCTTGCATAGATTTTGGCCCAGATTTGCTTAATGCTT
GTGGACCAACAGAGCTGGAGCCCCACGTGGATGTGCTGGATGCCGCAGCAATGGGTTCCCCCCAGCTGGG
ACCACTGTCTATGGGCTTACCCCATGCTGAAGTACCATTATCCACAGTTGTGGCTGGAGTAGAAGGCTCC
CCCCAGGGCTCACCCCAGCCAGAGCCACTGCTTGCCTCTTTGTTTGAGATGGCACTTGCAGGCGTTAGCA
GCTGATGTACCTGTGCTTGCTGGTCTGAACGGCTGTTGCCATTTGGGACGTTTTTGTTCCACATGTTCAC
ATTTTTGTAGTTGTATTTGCTTGGATCTCCCCAAGCTGAAGTTCCATCATCAATCTCCATTTTGCGACGT
ATAGATTCTGGGGATGGTTCCTCCCAGCCTGTGGGTTCTTCTTCTTTTGCTGGGGCTGGTATAG
